>Addgene plasmid #47101 | pPong_v2 | depositor full sequence | sequence record 67407 | pPong_v2 sequence 18151 bps
TGAGCGTCGCAAAGGCGCTCGGTCTTGCCTTGCTCGTCGGTGATGTACTTCACCAGCTCCGCGAAGTCGC
TCTTCTTGATGGAGCGCATGGGGACGTGCTTGGCAATCACGCGCACCCCCCGGCCGTTTTAGCGGCTAAA
AAAGTCATGGCTCTGCCCTCGGGCGGACCACGCCCATCATGACCTTGCCAAGCTCGTCCTGCTTCTCTTC
GATCTTCGCCAGCAGGGCGAGGATCGTGGCATCACCGAACCGCGCCGTGCGCGGGTCGTCGGTGAGCCAG
AGTTTCAGCAGGCCGCCCAGGCGGCCCAGGTCGCCATTGATGCGGGCCAGCTCGCGGACGTGCTCATAGT
CCACGACGCCCGTGATTTTGTAGCCCTGGCCGACGGCCAGCAGGTAGGCCGACAGGCTCATGCCGGCCGC
CGCCGCCTTTTCCTCAATCGCTCTTCGTTCGTCTGGAAGGCAGTACACCTTGATAGGTGGGCTGCCCTTC
CTGGTTGGCTTGGTTTCATCAGCCATCCGCTTGCCCTCATCTGTTACGCCGGCGGTAGCCGGCCAGCCTC
GCAGAGCAGGATTCCCGTTGAGCACCGCCAGGTGCGAATAAGGGACAGTGAAGAAGGAACACCCGCTCGC
GGGTGGGCCTACTTCACCTATCCTGCCCGGCTGACGCCGTTGGATACACCAAGGAAAGTCTACACGAACC
CTTTGGCAAAATCCTGTATATCGTGCGAAAAAGGATGGATATACCGAAAAAATCGCTATAATGACCCCGA
AGCAGGGTTATGCAGCGGAAAAGCGCCACGCTTCCCGAAGGGAGAAAGGCGGACAGGTATCCGGTAAGCG
GCAGGGTCGGAACAGGAGAGCGCACGAGGGAGCTTCCAGGGGGAAACGCCTGGTATCTTTATAGTCCTGT
CGGGTTTCGCCACCTCTGACTTGAGCGTCGATTTTTGTGATGCTCGTCAGGGGGGCGGAGCCTATGGAAA
AACGCCAGCAACGCGGCCTTTTTACGGTTCCTGGCCTTTTGCTGGCCTTTTGCTCACATGTTCTTTCCTG
CGTTATCCCCTGATTCTGTGGATAACCGTATTACCGCCTTTGAGTGAGCTGATACCGCTCGCCGCAGCCG
AACGACCGAGCGCAGCGAGTCAGTGAGCGAGGAAGCGGAAGAGCGCCAGAAGGCCGCCAGAGAGGCCGAG
CGCGGCCGTGAGGCTTGGACGCTAGGGCAGGGCATGAAAAAGCCCGTAGCGGGCTGCTACGGGCGTCTGA
CGCGGTGGAAAGGGGGAGGGGATGTTGTCTACATGGCTCTGCTGTAGTGAGTGGGTTGCGCTCCGGCAGC
GGTCCTGATCAATCGTCACCCTTTCTCGGTCCTTCAACGTTCCTGACAACGAGCCTCCTTTTCGCCAATC
CATCGACAATCACCGCGAGTCCCTGCTCGAACGCTGCGTCCGGACCGGCTTCGTCGAAGGCGTCTATCGC
GGCCCGCAACAGCGGCGAGAGCGGAGCCTGTTCAACGGTGCCGCCGCGCTCGCCGGCATCGCTGTCGCCG
GCCTGCTCCTCAAGCACGGCCCCAACAGTGAAGTAGCTGATTGTCATCAGCGCATTGACGGCGTCCCCGG
CCGAAAAACCCGCCTCGCAGAGGAAGCGAAGCTGCGCGTCGGCCGTTTCCATCTGCGGTGCGCCCGGTCG
CGTGCCGGCATGGATGCGCGCGCCATCGCGGTAGGCGAGCAGCGCCTGCCTGAAGCTGCGGGCATTCCCG
ATCAGAAATGAGCGCCAGTCGTCGTCGGCTCTCGGCACCGAATGCGTATGATTCTCCGCCAGCATGGCTT
CGGCCAGTGCGTCGAGCAGCGCCCGCTTGTTCCTGAAGTGCCAGTAAAGCGCCGGCTGCTGAACCCCCAA
CCGTTCCGCCAGTTTGCGTGTCGTCAGACCGTCTACGCCGACCTCGTTCAACAGGTCCAGGGCGGCACGG
ATCACTGTATTCGGCTGCAACTTTGTCATGCTTGACACTTTATCACTGATAAACATAATATGTCCACCAA
CTTATCAGTGATAAAGAATCCGCGCGTTCAATCGGACCAGCGGAGGCTGGTCCGGAGGCCAGACGTGAAA
CCCAACATACCCCTGATCGTAATTCTGAGCACTGTCGCGCTCGACGCTGTCGGCATCGGCCTGATTATGC
CGGTGCTGCCGGGCCTCCTGCGCGATCTGGTTCACTCGAACGACGTCACCGCCCACTATGGCATTCTGCT
GGCGCTGTATGCGTTGGTGCAATTTGCCTGCGCACCTGTGCTGGGCGCGCTGTCGGATCGTTTCGGGCGG
CGGCCAATCTTGCTCGTCTCGCTGGCCGGCGCCAGATCTGGGGAACCCTGTGGTTGGCATGCACATACAA
ATGGACGAACGGATAAACCTTTTCACGCCCTTTTAAATATCCGATTATTCTAATAAACGCTCTTTTCTCT
TAGGTTTACCCGCCAATATATCCTGTCAAACACTGATAGTTTAAACTGAAGGCGGGAAACGACAATCTGA
TCATGAGCGGAGAATTAAGGGAGTCACGTTATGACCCCCGCCGATGACGCGGGACAAGCCGTTTTACGTT
TGGAACTGACAGAACCGCAACGTTGAAGGAGCCACTCAGCCGCGGGTTTCTGGAGTTTAATGAGCTAAGC
ACATACGTCAGAAACCATTATTGCGCGTTCAAAAGTCGCCTAAGGTCACTATCAGCTAGACGGACGCGGC
CGCGAATTCACTAGTGATTACCAATGACGTAGCTTTAGGCCAGTCACAATGGCTAGTGTCATTGCACGGC
TACCCAAAATATTATACCATCTTCTCTCAAATGAAATCTTTTATGAAACAATCCCCACAGTGGAGGGGTT
TCACTTTGACGTTTCCAAGACTAAGCAAAGCATTTAATTGATACAAGTTGCTGGGATCATTTGTACCCAA
AATCCGGCGCGGCGCGGGAGAATGCGGAGGTCGCACGGCGGAGGCGGACGCAAGAGATCCGGTGAATGAA
ACGAATCGGCCTCAACGGGGGTTTCACTCTGTTACCGAGGACTTGGAAACGACGCTGACGAGTTTCACCA
GGATGAAACTCTTTCCTTCTCTCTCATCCCCATTTCATGCAAATAATCATTTTTTATTCAGTCTTACCCC
TATTAAATGTGCATGACACACCAGTGAAACCCCCATTGTGACTGGCCTTAAACAATATGTTAACGAATCG
AATTCCCGCGGCCGCGGGCCCAATATAACAACGACGTCGTAACAGATAAAGCGAAGCTTGAAGGTGCATG
TGACTCCGTCAAGATTACGAAACCGCCAACTACCACGCAAATTGCAATTCTCAATTTCCTAGAAGGACTC
TCCGAAAATGCATCCAATACCAAATATTACCCGTGTCATAGGCACCAAGTGACACCATACATGAACACGC
GTCACAATATGACTGGAGAAGGGTTCCACACCTTATGCTATAAAACGCCCCACACCCCTCCTCCTTCCTT
CGCAGTTCAATTCCAATATATTCCATTCTCTCTGTGTATTTCCCTACCTCTCCCTTCAAGGTTAGTCGAT
TTCTTCTGTTTTTCTTCTTCGTTCTTTCCATGAATTGTGTATGTTCTTTGATCAATACGATGTTGATTTG
ATTGTGTTTTGTTTGGTTTCATCGATCTTCAATTTTCATAATCAGATTCAGCTTTTATTATCTTTACAAC
AACGTCCTTAATTTGATGATTCTTTAATCGTAGATTTGCTCTAATTAGAGCTTTTTCATGTCAGATCCCT
TTACAACAAGCCTTAATTGTTGATTCATTAATCGTAGATTAGGGCTTTTTTCATTGATTACTTCAGATCC
GTTAAACGTAACCATAGATCAGGGCTTTTTCATGAATTACTTCAGATCCGTTAAACAACAGCCTTATTTT
TTATACTTCTGTGGTTTTTCAAGAAATTGTTCAGATCCGTTGACAAAAAGCCTTATTCGTTGATTCTATA
TCGTTTTTCGAGAGATATTGCTCAGATCTGTTAGCAACTGCCTTGTTTGTTGATTCTATTGCCGTGGATT
AGGGTTTTTTTTCACGAGATTGCTTCAGATCCGTACTTAAGATTACGTAATGGATTTTGATTCTGATTTA
TCTGTGATTGTTGACTCGACAGGTACCTTCAAACCTCGAGATGGATCCACAAGGAGGTGGTGGATCCCGT
CTGAGCGCCGCCGGCAGAGGAGGGAATAAGCGTGGGGGCAAGCAGCTGGGCCTGAAGAGGTCGTCGGCGC
CTGCTCCATCACCGGCAACAGCTCAGCCACCGCTGCCTGCAAGTTCCCCTCCTGAAGCTCCATCGCCGGC
AACAGTTCAGCCGCCTACTCCATCGTCAAGTCCTGCTGTTGCTGCCCCCAGTTCATCCCCTGCTGTACCG
ATGTCAACCATGCCCCCATGGCCACCGCAAGGAGCAGGATGGGGCTCTGTACCCCCCAATTTTGCTTTTC
TGCAAGGAAACCAACAAGGCCCAAGTTCATGGTTGTATCCTACAGAAGGCTTCGTAAATTTTCTCCAACA
GAACTGTCTGCCGCAGCCACAAGAAGGTGAAAATTTTCACCTTGTTGGTCAGACTACCAACACAATGTCT
ACTCCACCACCAACACCCCAAGCTGCAGCTAACAATACAGTCCAAATTGATATTCATGAAGATGCAATCA
ATGATGCAAGTGCTAAAAAGAGAAGTTTGAGATATTGGACTCATGATGAGGAAGAGAGATTGGCTAGTGC
TTGGTTGAATGCTTCTAAAGATCCCATTCATGGGAATGAAAAGAAAGGTGATACGTTTTGGAAAGAGGTT
ACTGATGAGTTCAACAGAAAAGGGAATGGGAAGCGTACAAGGGAAATAAATCAATTGAAGGTTCATTGGT
CACGCCTCAAATCATCGATTGGAGAATTCAATGATTACTGGACTAAGGTAACTCAAATGAATACAAGCGG
ATATGACGATGACATGCTGGAGAAGGAGGCACAACAGATGTATGCAAATACATTTGGAAAGCCTTTTGCA
CTTGTGCATTGGTGGAAGATACTGAGAAAAGAGCCCAAGTGGTGTGCAATGATTGAGAAGGACAAAAACA
AGGCTGAAGTGGTTGATATTCCAGATGAACAAAAGCGTCCCATTGGTAGAGAAGCAGCACAAGCCGAGCG
CAATGGAAAACGCAAGAAGGACAGTATGTCAGAAGGAATTGTCATCCTAGGGGACAATATTGAAAAAATT
ATCAAAGTGACGCAAGATCGGAAGCTGGAGCGTGAGAAGGTCACTGAAGCACAGATTCACATTTCAAACG
TAAATTTGAAGGCAGCAGAACAGCAAAAAGAAGCAAAGATGTTTGAGGTATACAATTCCCTGCTCACTCA
AGATACAAGTAACATGTCTGAAGAACAGAAGGCTCGCCGAGACAAGGCATTACAAAAGCTGGAGGAAAAG
TTATTTGCTGACTAAACTAGTTCTAATCTAGATGTCCTGCTTTAATGAGATATGCGAGACGCCTATGATC
GCATGATATTTGCTTTCAATTCTGTTGTGCACGTTGTAAAAAACCTGAGCATGTGTAGCTCAGATCCTTA
CCGCCGGTTTCGGTTCATTCTAATGAATATATCACCCGTTACTATCGTATTTTTATGAATAATATTCTCC
GTTCAATTTACTGATTGTACCCTACTACTTATATGTACAATATTAAAATGAAAACAATATATTGTGCTGA
ATAGGTTTATAGCGACATCTATGATAGAGCGCCACAATAACAAACAATTGCGTTTTATTATTACAAATCC
AATTTTAAAAAAAGCGGCAGAACCGGTCAAACCTAAAAGACTGATTACATAAATCTTATTCAAATTTCAA
AAGGCCCCAGGGGCTAGTATCTACGACACACCGAGCGGCGAACTAATAACGTTCACTGAAGGGAACTCCG
GTTCCCCGCCGGCGCGCATGGGTGAGATTCCTTGAAGTTGAGTATTGGCCGTCCGCTCTACCGAAAGTTA
CGGGCACCATTCAACCCGGTCCAGCACGGCGGCCGGGTAACCGACTTGCTGCCCCGAGAATTATGCAGCA
TTTTTTTGGTGTATGTGGGCCCCAAATGAAGTGCAGGTCAAACCTTGACAGTGACGACAAATCGTTGGGC
GGGTCCAGGGCGAATTTTGCGACAACATGTCGAGGCTCAGCAGGACCTGCAGGCATGCAAGCTAGTGAAG
AATCGAAGGGCCCAATATAACAACGACGTCGTAACAGATAAAGCGAAGCTTGAAGGTGCATGTGACTCCG
TCAAGATTACGAAACCGCCAACTACCACGCAAATTGCAATTCTCAATTTCCTAGAAGGACTCTCCGAAAA
TGCATCCAATACCAAATATTACCCGTGTCATAGGCACCAAGTGACACCATACATGAACACGCGTCACAAT
ATGACTGGAGAAGGGTTCCACACCTTATGCTATAAAACGCCCCACACCCCTCCTCCTTCCTTCGCAGTTC
AATTCCAATATATTCCATTCTCTCTGTGTATTTCCCTACCTCTCCCTTCAAGGTTAGTCGATTTCTTCTG
TTTTTCTTCTTCGTTCTTTCCATGAATTGTGTATGTTCTTTGATCAATACGATGTTGATTTGATTGTGTT
TTGTTTGGTTTCATCGATCTTCAATTTTCATAATCAGATTCAGCTTTTATTATCTTTACAACAACGTCCT
TAATTTGATGATTCTTTAATCGTAGATTTGCTCTAATTAGAGCTTTTTCATGTCAGATCCCTTTACAACA
AGCCTTAATTGTTGATTCATTAATCGTAGATTAGGGCTTTTTTCATTGATTACTTCAGATCCGTTAAACG
TAACCATAGATCAGGGCTTTTTCATGAATTACTTCAGATCCGTTAAACAACAGCCTTATTTTTTATACTT
CTGTGGTTTTTCAAGAAATTGTTCAGATCCGTTGACAAAAAGCCTTATTCGTTGATTCTATATCGTTTTT
CGAGAGATATTGCTCAGATCTGTTAGCAACTGCCTTGTTTGTTGATTCTATTGCCGTGGATTAGGGTTTT
TTTTCACGAGATTGCTTCAGATCCGTACTTAAGATTACGTAATGGATTTTGATTCTGATTTATCTGTGAT
TGTTGACTCGACAGGTACCTTCAAACGGCGCGCCATGCAGAGTTTAGCCATCTCTCTACTCCTCTCAGAA
ACTCATTCCCTCTTTTCTCATACGAAGACCTCCTCCCTTTTATCTTTACTGTTTCTCTCTTCTTCAAAGA
TGTCTGAGCAAAATACTGATGGAAGTCAAGTTCCAGTGAACTTGTTGGATGAGTTCCTGGCTGAGGATGA
GATCATAGATGATCTTCTCACTGAAGCCACGGTGGTAGTACAGTCCACTATAGAAGGTCTTCAAAACGAG
GCTTCTGACCATCGACATCATCCGAGGAAGCACATCAAGAGGCCACGAGAGGAAGCACATCAGCAACTAG
TGAATGATTACTTTTCAGAAAATCCTCTTTACCCTTCCAAAATTTTTCGTCGAAGATTTCGTATGTCTAG
GCCACTTTTTCTTCGCATCGTTGAGGCATTAGGCCAGTGGTCAGTGTATTTCACACAAAGGGTGGATGCT
GTTAATCGGAAAGGACTCAGTCCACTGCAAAAGTGTACTGCAGCTATTCGCCAGTTGGCTACTGGTAGTG
GCGCAGATGAACTAGATGAATATCTGAAGATAGGAGAGACTACAGCAATGGAGGCAATGAAGAATTTTGT
CAAAGGTCTTCAAGATGTGTTTGGTGAGAGGTATCTTAGGCGCCCCACCATGGAAGATACCGAACGGCTT
CTCCAACTTGGTGAGAAACGTGGTTTTCCTGGAATGTTCGGCAGCATTGACTGCATGCACTGGCATTGGG
AAAGATGCCCAGTAGCATGGAAGGGTCAGTTCACTCGTGGAGATCAGAAAGTGCCAACCCTGATTCTTGA
GGCTGTGGCATCGCATGATCTTTGGATTTGGCATGCATTTTTTGGAGCAGCGGGTTCCAACAATGATATC
AATGTATTGAACCAATCTACTGTATTTATCAAGGAGCTCAAAGGACAAGCTCCTAGAGTCCAGTACATGG
TAAATGGGAATCAATACAATACTGGGTATTTTCTTGCTGATGGAATCTACCCTGAATGGGCAGTGTTTGT
TAAGTCAATACGACTCCCAAACACTGAAAAGGAGAAATTGTATGCAGATATGCAAGAAGGGGCAAGAAAA
GATATCGAGAGAGCCTTTGGTGTATTGCAGCGAAGATTTTGCATCTTAAAACGACCAGCTCGTCTATATG
ATCGAGGTGTACTGCGAGATGTTGTTCTAGCTTGCATCATACTTCACAATATGATAGTTGAAGATGAGAA
GGAAACCAGAATTATTGAAGAAGATGCAGATGCAAATGTGCCTCCTAGTTCATCAACCGTTCAGGAACCT
GAGTTCTCTCCTGAACAGAACACACCATTTGATAGAGTTTTAGAAAAAGATATTTCTATCCGAGATCGAG
CGGCTCATAACCGACTTAAGAAAGATTTGGTGGAACACATTTGGAATAAGTTTGGTGGTGCTGCACATAG
AACTGGAAATTGATTAATTAACATTCTAATCTAGAGTCCTGCTTTAATGAGATATGCGAGACGCCTATGA
TCGCATGATATTTGCTTTCAATTCTGTTGTGCACGTTGTAAAAAACCTGAGCATGTGTAGCTCAGATCCT
TACCGCCGGTTTCGGTTCATTCTAATGAATATATCACCCGTTACTATCGTATTTTTATGAATAATATTCT
CCGTTCAATTTACTGATTGTACCCTACTACTTATATGTACAATATTAAAATGAAAACAATATATTGTGCT
GAATAGGTTTATAGCGACATCTATGATAGAGCGCCACAATAACAAACAATTGCGTTTTATTATTACAAAT
CCAATTTTAAAAAAAGCGGCAGAACCGGTCAAACCTAAAAGACTGATTACATAAATCTTATTCAAATTTC
AAAAGTGCCCCAGGGGCTAGTATCTACGACACACCGAGCGGCGAACTAATAACGTTCACTGAAGGGAACT
CCGGTTCCCCGCCGGCGCGCATGGGTGAGATTCCTTGAAGTTGAGTATTGGCCGTCCGCTCTACCGAAAG
TTACGGGCACCATTCAACCCGGTCCAGCACGGCGGCCGGGTAACCGACTTGCTGCCCCGAGAATTATGCA
GCATTTTTTTGGTGTATGTGGGCCCCAAATGAAGTGCAGGTCAAACCTTGACAGTGACGACAAATCGTTG
GGCGGGTCCAGGGCGAATTTTGCGACAACATGTCGAGGCTCAGCAGGACCTGCAGGCATGCAAGATGTAT
TGCCCCTGCAGGTCCCCAGATTAGCCTTTTCAATTTCAGAAAGAATGCTAACCCACAGATGGTTAGAGAG
GCTTACGCAGCAGGTCTCATCAAGACGATCTACCCGAGCAATAATCTCCAGGAAATCAAATACCTTCCCA
AGAAGGTTAAAGATGCAGTCAAAAGATTCAGGACTAACTGCATCAAGAACACAGAGAAAGATATATTTCT
CAAGATCAGAAGTACTATTCCAGTATGGACGATTCAAGGCTTGCTTCACAAACCAAGGCAAGTAATAGAG
ATTGGAGTCTCTAAAAAGGTAGTTCCCACTGAATCAAAGGCCATGGAGTCAAAGATTCAAATAGAGGACC
TAACAGAACTCGCCGTAAAGACTGGCGAACAGTTCATACAGAGTCTCTTACGACTCAATGACAAGAAGAA
AATCTTCGTCAACATGGTGGAGCACGACACACTTGTCTACTCCAAAAATATCAAAGATACAGTCTCAGAA
GACCAAAGGGCAATTGAGACTTTTCAACAAAGGGTAATATCCGGAAACCTCCTCGGATTCCATTGCCCAG
CTATCTGTCACTTTATTGTGAAGATAGTGGAAAAGGAAGGTGGCTCCTACAAATGCCATCATTGCGATAA
AGGAAAGGCCATCGTTGAAGATGCCTCTGCCGACAGTGGTCCCAAAGATGGACCCCCACCCACGAGGAGC
ATCGTGGAAAAAGAAGACGTTCCAACCACGTCTTCAAAGCAAGTGGATTGATGTGATATCTCCACTGACG
TAAGGGATGACGCACAATCCCACTATCCTTCGCAAGACCCTTCCTCTATATAAGGAAGTTCATTTCATTT
GGAGAGAACACGGGGGACTCTAGAGGATCCATGAGCCCAGAACGACGCCCGGCCGACATCCGCCGTGCCA
CCGAGGCGGACATGCCGGCGGTCTGCACCATCGTCAACCACTACATCGAGACAAGCACGGTCAACTTCCG
TACCGAGCCGCAGGAACCGCAGGAGTGGACGGACGACCTCGTCCGTCTGCGGGAGCGCTATCCCTGGCTC
GTCGCCGAGGTGGACGGCGAGGTCGCCGGCATCGCCTACGCGGGCCCCTGGAAGGCACGCAACGCCTACG
ACTGGACGGCCGAGTCGACCGTGTACGTCTCCCCCCGCCACCAGCGGACGGGACTGGGCTCCACGCTCTA
CACCCACCTGCTGAAGTCCCTGGAGGCACAGGGCTTCAAGAGCGTGGTCGCTGTCATCGGGCTGCCCAAC
GACCCGAGCGTGCGCATGCACGAGGCGCTCGGATATGCCCCCCGCGGCATGCTGCGGGCGGCCGGCTTCA
AGCACGGGAACTGGCATGACGTGGGTTTCTGGCAGCTGGACTTCAGCCTGCCGGTACCGCCCCGTCCGGT
CCTGCCCGTCACCGAGATCTGAACGGAGTGCGCGTGGCATCGCCCGAGTTGGAGCTGGTACGGGAACTCA
TCGAACTCAACTGGCATACCCGCAATGGTGAGGTGGAACCGCGGCGGATCGCGTACGACCGTGCCCAGGA
GGGGGTACCGAGCTCGAATTTCCCCGATCGTTCAAACATTTGGCAATAAAGTTTCTTAAGATTGAATCCT
GTTGCCGGTCTTGCGATGATTATCATATAATTTCTGTTGAATTACGTTAAGCATGTAATAATTAACATGT
AATGCATGACGTTATTTATGAGATGGGTTTTTATGATTAGAGTCCCGCAATTAGCTCGAATTTCCCCGAT
CGTTCAAACATTTGGCAATAAAGTTTCTTAAGATTGAATCCTGTTGCCGGTCTTGCGATGATTATCATAT
AATTTCTGTTGAATTACGTTAAGCATGTAATAATTAACATGTAATGCATGACGTTATTTATGAGATGGGT
TTTTATGATTAGAGTCCCGCAATTATACATTTAATACGCGATAGAAAACAAAATATAGCGCGCAAACTAG
GATAAATTATCGCGCGCGGTGTCATCTATGTTACTAGATCGGGAATTCACTGGCCGTCGTTTTACAACGT
CGTGACTGGGAAAACCCTGGCGTTACCCAACTTAATCGCCTTGCAGCACATCCCCCTTTCGCCAGCTGGC
GTAATAGCGAAGAGGCCCGCACCGATCGCCCTTCCCAACAGTTGCGCAGCCTGAATG
[44 nt withheld, positions 11538-11581]
C
[141 nt withheld, positions 11583-11723]
CCTTTGACGTTGGAGTCCACGTTCTTT
[37 nt withheld, positions 11751-11787]
ACCCTATCTCGGGCTATTCTTTTGATTTATAAGGGATTTTGCCGATTTCGGAACCACCATCAAACAGGAT
TTTCGCCTGCTGGGGCAAACCAGCGTGGACCGCTTGCTGCAACTCTCTCAGGGCCAGGCGGTGAAGGGCA
ATCAGCTGTTGCCCGTCTCACTGGTGAAAAGAAAAACCACCCCAGTACATTAAAAACGTCCGCAATGTGT
TATTAAGTTGTCTAAGCGTCAATTTGTTTACACCACAATATATCCTGCCACCAGCCAGCCAACAGCTCCC
CGACCGGCAGCTCGGCACAAAATCACCACTCGATACAGGCAGCCCATCAGTCCGGGACGGCGTCAGCGGG
AGAGCCGTTGTAAGGCGGCAGACTTTGCTCATGTTACCGATGCTATTCGGAAGAACGGCAACTAAGCTGC
CGGGTTTGAAACACGGATGATCTCGCGGAGGGTAGCATGTTGATTGTAACGATGACAGAGCGTTGCTGCC
TGTGATCAAATATCATCTCCCTCGCAGAGATCCGAATTATCAGCCTTCTTATTCATTTCTCGCTTAACCG
TGACAGGCTGTCGATCTTGAGAACTATGCCGACATAATAGGAAATCGCTGGATAAAGCCGCTGAGGAAGC
TGAGTGGCGCTATTTCTTTAGAAGTGAACGTTGACGATATCAACTCCCCTATCCATTGCTCACCGAATGG
TACAGGTCGGGGACCCGAAGTTCCGACTGTCGGCCTGATGCATCCCCGGCTGATCGACCCCAGATCTGGG
GCTGAGAAAGCCCAGTAAGGAAACAACTGTAGGTTCGAGTCGCGAGATCCCCCGGAACCAAAGGAAGTAG
GTTAAACCCGCTCCGATCAGGCCGAGCCACGCCAGGCCGAGAACATTGGTTCCTGTAGGCATCGGGATTG
GCGGATCAAACACTAAAGCTACTGGAACGAGCAGAAGTCCTCCGGCCGCCAGTTGCCAGGCGGTAAAGGT
GAGCAGAGGCACGGGAGGTTGCCACTTGCGGGTCAGCACGGTTCCGAACGCCATGGAAACCGCCCCCGCC
AGGCCCGCTGCGACGCCGACAGGATCTAGCGCTGCGTTTGGTGTCAACACCAACAGCGCCACGCCCGCAG
TTCCGCAAATAGCCCCCAGGACCGCCATCAATCGTATCGGGCTACCTAGCAGAGCGGCAGAGATGAACAC
GACCATCAGCGGCTGCACAGCGCCTACCGTCGCCGCGACCCCGCCCGGCAGGCGGTAGACCGAAATAAAC
AACAAGCTCCAGAATAGCGAAATATTAAGTGCGCCGAGGATGAAGATGCGCATCCACCAGATTCCCGTTG
GAATCTGTCGGACGATCATCACGAGCAATAAACCCGCCGGCAACGCCCGCAGCAGCATACCGGCGACCCC
TCGGCCTCGCTGTTCGGGCTCCACGAAAACGCCGGACAGATGCGCCTTGTGAGCGTCCTTGGGGCCGTCC
TCCTGTTTGAAGACCGACAGCCCAATGATCTCGCCGTCGATGTAGGCGCCGAATGCCACGGCATCTCGCA
ACCGTTCAGCGAACGCCTCCATGGGCTTTTTCTCCTCGTGCTCGTAAACGGACCCGAACATCTCTGGAGC
TTTCTTCAGGGCCGACAATCGGATCTCGCGGAAATCCTGCACGTCGGCCGCTCCAAGCCGTCGAATCTGA
GCCTTAATCACAATTGTCAATTTTAATCCTCTGTTTATCGGCAGTTCGTAGAGCGCGCCGTGCGTCCCGA
GCGATACTGAGCGAAGCAAGTGCGTCGAGCAGTGCCCGCTTGTTCCTGAAATGCCAGTAAAGCGCTGGCT
GCTGAACCCCCAGCCGGAACTGACCCCACAAGGCCCTAGCGTTTGCAATGCACCAGGTCATCATTGACCC
AGGCGTGTTCCACCAGGCCGCTGCCTCGCAACTCTTCGCAGGCTTCGCCGACCTGCTCGCGCCACTTCTT
CACGCGGGTGGAATCCGATCCGCACATGAGGCGGAAGGTTTCCAGCTTGAGCGGGTACGGCTCCCGGTGC
GAGCTGAAATAGTCGAACATCCGTCGGGCCGTCGGCGACAGCTTGCGGTACTTCTCCCATATGAATTTCG
TGTAGTGGTCGCCAGCAAACAGCACGACGATTTCCTCGTCGATCAGGACCTGGCAACGGGACGTTTTCTT
GCCACGGTCCAGGACGCGGAAGCGGTGCAGCAGCGACACCGATTCCAGGTGCCCAACGCGGTCGGACGTG
AAGCCCATCGCCGTCGCCTGTAGGCGCGACAGGCATTCCTCGGCCTTCGTGTAATACCGGCCATTGATCG
ACCAGCCCAGGTCCTGGCAAAGCTCGTAGAACGTGAAGGTGATCGGCTCGCCGATAGGGGTGCGCTTCGC
GTACTCCAACACCTGCTGCCACACCAGTTCGTCATCGTCGGCCCGCAGCTCGACGCCGGTGTAGGTGATC
TTCACGTCCTTGTTGACGTGGAAAATGACCTTGTTTTGCAGCGCCTCGCGCGGGATTTTCTTGTTGCGCG
TGGTGAACAGGGCAGAGCGGGCCGTGTCGTTTGGCATCGCTCGCATCGTGTCCGGCCACGGCGCAATATC
GAACAAGGAAAGCTGCATTTCCTTGATCTGCTGCTTCGTGTGTTTCAGCAACGCGGCCTGCTTGGCCTCG
CTGACCTGTTTTGCCAGGTCCTCGCCGGCGGTTTTTCGCTTCTTGGTCGTCATAGTTCCTCGCGTGTCGA
TGGTCATCGACTTCGCCAAACCTGCCGCCTCCTGTTCGAGACGACGCGAACGCTCCACGGCGGCCGATGG
CGCGGGCAGGGCAGGGGGAGCCAGTTGCACGCTGTCGCGCTCGATCTTGGCCGTAGCTTGCTGGACCATC
GAGCCGACGGACTGGAAGGTTTCGCGGGGCGCACGCATGACGGTGCGGCTTGCGATGGTTTCGGCATCCT
CGGCGGAAAACCCCGCGTCGATCAGTTCTTGCCTGTATGCCTTCCGGTCAAACGTCCGATTCATTCACCC
TCCTTGCGGGATTGCCCCGACTCACGCCGGGGCAATGTGCCCTTATTCCTGATTTGACCCGCCTGGTGCC
TTGGTGTCCAGATAATCCACCTTATCGGCAATGAAGTCGGTCCCGTAGACCGTCTGGCCGTCCTTCTCGT
ACTTGGTATTCCGAATCTTGCCCTGCACGAATACCAGCGACCCCTTGCCCAAATACTTGCCGTGGGCCTC
GGCCTGAGAGCCAAAACACTTGATGCGGAAGAAGTCGGTGCGCTCCTGCTTGTCGCCGGCATCGTTGCGC
CACATCTAGGTACTAAAACAATTCATCCAGTAAAATATAATATTTTATTTTCTCCCAATCAGGCTTGATC
CCCAGTAAGTCAAAAAATAGCTCGACATACTGTTCTTCCCCGATATCCTCCCTGATCGACCGGACGCAGA
AGGCAATGTCATACCACTTGTCCGCCCTGCCGCTTCTCCCAAGATCAATAAAGCCACTTACTTTGCCATC
TTTCACAAAGATGTTGCTGTCTCCCAGGTCGCCGTGGGAAAAGACAAGTTCCTCTTCGGGCTTTTCCGTC
TTTAAAAAATCATACAGCTCGCGCGGATCTTTAAATGGAGTGTCTTCTTCCCAGTTTTCGCAATCCACAT
CGGCCAGATCGTTATTCAGTAAGTAATCCAATTCGGCTAAGCGGCTGTCTAAGCTATTCGTATAGGGACA
ATCCGATATGTCGATGGAGTGAAAGAGCCTGATGCACTCCGCATACAGCTCGATAATCTTTTCAGGGCTT
TGTTCATCTTCATACTCTTCCGAGCAAAGGACGCCATCGGCCTCACTCATGAGCAGATTGCTCCAGCCAT
CATGCCGTTCAAAGTGCAGGACCTTTGGAACAGGCAGCTTTCCTTCCAGCCATAGCATCATGTCCTTTTC
CCGTTCCACATCATAGGTGGTCCCTTTATACCGGCTGTCCGTCATTTTTAAATATAGGTTTTCATTTTCT
CCCACCAGCTTATATACCTTAGCAGGAGACATTCCTTCCGTATCTTTTACGCAGCGGTATTTTTCGATCA
GTTTTTTCAATTCCGGTGATATTCTCATTTTAGCCATTTATTATTTCCTTCCTCTTTTCTACAGTATTTA
AAGATACCCCAAGAAGCTAATTATAACAAGACGAACTCCAATTCACTGTTCCTTGCATTCTAAAACCTTA
AATACCAGAAAACAGCTTTTTCAAAGTTGTTTTCAAAGTTGGCGTATAACATAGTATCGACGGAGCCGAT
TTTGAAACCACAATTATGGGTGATGCTGCCAACTTACTGATTTAGTGTATGATGGTGTTTTTGAGGTGCT
CCAGTGGCTTCTGTGTCTATCAGCTGTCCCTCCTGTTCAGCTACTGACGGGGTGGTGCGTAACGGCAAAA
GCACCGCCGGACATCAGCGCTATCTCTGCTCTCACTGCCGTAAAACATGGCAACTGCAGTTCACTTACAC
CGCTTCTCAACCCGGTACGCACCAGAAAATCATTGATATGGCCATGAATGGCGTTGGATGCCGGGCAACA
GCCCGCATTATGGGCGTTGGCCTCAACACGATTTTACGTCACTTAAAAAACTCAGGCCGCAGTCGGTAAC
CTCGCGCATACAGCCGGGCAGTGACGTCATCGTCTGCGCGGAAATGGACGAACAGTGGGGCTATGTCGGG
GCTAAATCGCGCCAGCGCTGGCTGTTTTACGCGTATGACAGTCTCCGGAAGACGGTTGTTGCGCACGTAT
TCGGTGAACGCACTATGGCGACGCTGGGGCGTCTTATGAGCCTGCTGTCACCCTTTGACGTGGTGATATG
GATGACGGATGGCTGGCCGCTGTATGAATCCCGCCTGAAGGGAAAGCTGCACGTAATCAGCAAGCGATAT
ACGCAGCGAATTGAGCGGCATAACCTGAATCTGAGGCAGCACCTGGCACGGCTGGGACGGAAGTCGCTGT
CGTTCTCAAAATCGGTGGAGCTGCATGACAAAGTCATCGGGCATTATCTGAACATAAAACACTATCAATA
AGTTGGAGTCATTACCCAATTATGATAGAATTTACAAGCTATAAGGTTATTGTCCTGGGTTTCAAGCATT
AGTCCATGCAAGTTTTTATGCTTTGCCCATTCTATAGATATATTGATAAGCGCGCTGCCTATGCCTTGCC
CCCTGAAATCCTTACATACGGCGATATCTTCTATATAAAAGATATATTATCTTATCAGTATTGTCAATAT
ATTCAAGGCAATCTGCCTCCTCATCCTCTTCATCCTCTTCGTCTTGGTAGCTTTTTAAATATGGCGCTTC
ATAGAGTAATTCTGTAAAGGTCCAATTCTCGTTTTCATACCTCGGTATAATCTTACCTATCACCTCAAAT
GGTTCGCTGGGTTTATCGCACCCCCGAACACGAGCACGGCACCCGCGACCACTATGCCAAGAATGCCCAA
GGTAAAAATTGCCGGCCCCGCCATGAAGTCCGTGAATGCCCCGACGGCCGAAGTGAAGGGCAGGCCGCCA
CCCAGGCCGCCGCCCTCACTGCCCGGCACCTGGTCGCTGAATGTCGATGCCAGCACCTGCGGCACGTCAA
TGCTTCCGGGCGTCGCGCTCGGGCTGATCGCCCATCCCGTTACTGCCCCGATCCCGGCAATGGCAAGGAC
TGCCAGCGCTGCCATTTTTGGGGTGAGGCCGTTCGCGGCCGAGGGGCGCAGCCCCTGGGGGGATGGGAGG
CCCGCGTTAGCGGGCCGGGAGGGTTCGAGAAGGGGGGGCACCCCCCTTCGGCGTGCGCGGTCACGCGCAC
AGGGCGCAGCCCTGGTTAAAAACAAGGTTTATAAATATTGGTTTAAAAGCAGGTTAAAAGACAGGTTAGC
GGTGGCCGAAAAACGGGCGGAAACCCTTGCAAATGCTGGATTTTCTGCCTGTGGACAGCCCCTCAAATGT
CAATAGGTGCGCCCCTCATCTGTCAGCACTCTGCCCCTCAAGTGTCAAGGATCGCGCCCCTCATCTGTCA
GTAGTCGCGCCCCTCAAGTGTCAATACCGCAGGGCACTTATCCCCAGGCTTGTCCACATCATCTGTGGGA
AACTCGCGTAAAATCAGGCGTTTTCGCCGATTTGCGAGGCTGGCCAGCTCCACGTCGCCGGCCGAAATCG
AGCCTGCCCCTCATCTGTCAACGCCGCGCCGGGTGAGTCGGCCCCTCAAGTGTCAACGTCCGCCCCTCAT
CTGTCAGTGAGGGCCAAGTTTTCCGCGAGGTATCCACAACGCCGGGTGTCTCGCACACGGCTTCGACGGC
GTTTCTGGCGCGTTTGCAGGGCCATAGACGGCCGCCAGCCCAGCGGCGAGGGCAACCAGCCCGG
Features (pLannotate 1.2.2; 30 found; start..end, strand, type, name):
     12..107     -  CDS            traI (fragment): TRAI6_ECOLX - Experimental evidence at protein level: Swiss-Prot protein existence level 1. The initiation process of transfer DNA synthesis requires the interaction of at least three plasmid-specific components (TraH, I, and J) at the transfer origin resulting in the assembly of a specialised nucleoprotein complex - the relaxosome. Site- and strand-specific cleavage at the transfer origin is dependent on TraI and TraJ. From Escherichia coli.
    145..516     -  CDS            traJ: oriT-recognizing protein; traJ
    549..658     -  oriT           oriT: incP origin of transfer
    790..980     +  rep_origin     ori (fragment): high-copy-number ColE1/pMB1/pBR322/pUC origin of replication
   1339..1989    -  CDS            TetR: tetracycline resistance regulatory protein; tetR
   2095..2344    +  CDS            TcR (fragment): tetracycline efflux protein; tetA; confers resistance to tetracycline
   2454..2478    -  misc_feature   RB T-DNA repeat: right border repeat from nopaline C58 T-DNA
   2602..2719    +  promoter       NOS promoter (fragment): nopaline synthase promoter
   5497..6203    +  terminator     OCS terminator: octopine synthase terminator
   6204..6223    +  misc_feature   MCS (fragment): pUC18/19 multiple cloning site
   8649..9356    +  terminator     OCS terminator: octopine synthase terminator
   9357..9374    +  misc_feature   MCS (fragment): pUC18/19 multiple cloning site
   9885..10226   +  promoter       CaMV 35S promoter: strong constitutive promoter from cauliflower mosaic virus
  10251..10802   +  CDS            BlpR: phosphinothricin acetyltransferase; Streptomyces hygroscopicus bar; confers resistance to bialophos or phosphinothricin
  10817..10930   +  CDS            bah (fragment): BAH_STRHY - Protein inferred from homology: Swiss-Prot protein existence level 3. This protein removes the N-acetyl group from bialaphos as one of the final steps of the bialaphos biosynthetic pathway. From Streptomyces hygroscopicus.
  10923..10940   -  misc_feature   MCS (fragment): pUC18/19 multiple cloning site
  10946..11113   +  terminator     NOS terminator (fragment): nopaline synthase terminator and poly(A) signal
  11128..11380   +  terminator     NOS terminator: nopaline synthase terminator and poly(A) signal
  11385..11540   +  CDS            lacZα (fragment) (sequence partly withheld): LacZα fragment of β-galactosidase; lacZ fragment
  11538..11838   +  rep_origin     M13 ori (fragment) (sequence partly withheld): M13 bacteriophage origin of replication; arrow indicates direction of (+) strand synthesis
  11839..11969   +  CDS            lacI (fragment): lac repressor; lacI; The lac repressor binds to the lac operator to inhibit transcription in E. coli. This inhibition can be relieved by adding lactose or isopropyl-β-D-thiogalactopyranoside (IPTG).
  12023..12047   -  misc_feature   LB T-DNA repeat: left border repeat from nopaline C58 T-DNA
  13556..13619   -  CDS            TetR (fragment): tetracycline resistance regulatory protein; tetR
  13643..14791   -  CDS            trfA: trans-acting replication protein that binds to and activates oriV
  15090..15884   -  CDS            KanR: aminoglycoside phosphotransferase; aphA-3; confers resistance to kanamycin
  16076..16843   +  mobile_element IS1: prokaryotic transposable element IS1
  16852..17001   -  CDS            satA (fragment): STA_BACSU - Also known as yyaR. Experimental evidence at protein level: Swiss-Prot protein existence level 1. Involved in resistance to streptothricin, a broad-spectrum antibiotic produced by streptomycetes. Detoxifies streptothricin via acetylation of the beta amino group of the first beta-lysyl moiety of streptothricin. From Bacillus subtilis (strain 168).
  17000..17194   -  CDS            satA (fragment): STA_BACSU - Also known as yyaR. Experimental evidence at protein level: Swiss-Prot protein existence level 1. Involved in resistance to streptothricin, a broad-spectrum antibiotic produced by streptomycetes. Detoxifies streptothricin via acetylation of the beta amino group of the first beta-lysyl moiety of streptothricin. From Bacillus subtilis (strain 168).
  17197..17472   -  CDS            klaC (fragment): KLAC_ECOLX - Also known as telB. Protein predicted: Swiss-Prot protein existence level 4. Belongs to the kla operon, which is associated with cryptic tellurite resistance, and IncW plasmid fertility inhibition. From Escherichia coli.
  17466..18      -  rep_origin     oriV (across the origin): incP origin of replication
