[The description below was written by a language model from this plasmid's Addgene catalogue record and pLannotate feature annotations shown in this document.]
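Description:
pPong_v2 is a large plant expression plasmid built on the pUQ218 backbone, from which the original RNAi hairpin cassette was removed. The feature table shows the architecture of a broad-host-range binary T-DNA vector. It has an incP oriV with the trfA replication protein, an oriT with traJ for conjugal mobilisation, and nopaline-type right and left T-DNA border repeats flanking the plant payload. Bacterial selection is by kanamycin (aphA-3). The backbone also carries non-functional remnants: partial tetracycline resistance sequences, a fragment of a ColE1-type origin, an IS1 element, and pieces of lacZα, lacI and M13 ori. The catalogue lists the plasmid at about 17.9 kb, whereas the annotated sequence record is slightly longer, at about 18.2 kb.

Between the borders, the record describes three rice-derived components. Pong ORF1 and the Pong transposase are each expressed from a version of a native soybean ubiquitin promoter (GmUbi_XS and GmUbi_AP). These coding regions and promoters were not detected by the automated annotation. They most likely occupy the unannotated stretches upstream of the two octopine synthase terminators, which suggests two parallel expression cassettes. Together, the two Pong proteins supply in trans the functions needed to mobilise mPing, a 430 bp promoterless miniature inverted-repeat transposable element that is also on the plasmid; its position is not annotated either. A CaMV 35S promoter drives the bar gene (phosphinothricin acetyltransferase) with a NOS terminator, giving Basta selection of transformed plants.

The construct is intended for introducing an active mPing/Pong system into soybean, where mPing excision and reinsertion can be used for insertional mutagenesis and gene tagging.
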