Addgene plasmid #47101: pPong_v2
Purpose: Expresses the Pong ORF1 and transposase from rice to allow mPing movement. Contains ORF1 and transposase driven by a native soybean promoter. Contains mPing and BAR for basta selection.
Depositing lab: Wayne Parrott. Depositing organization: University of Georgia. Publication: The rice miniature inverted repeat transposable element mPing is an effective insertional mutagen in soybean. Hancock CN, Zhang F, Floyd K, Richardson AO, Lafayette P, Tucker D, Wessler SR, Parrott WA. Plant Physiol. 2011 Oct;157(2):552-62. doi: 10.1104/pp.111.181206. Epub 2011 Aug 15. PubMed 21844309.
Backbone
  Vector backbone: pUQ218
  Backbone size w/o insert (bp): 9900
  Total vector size (bp): 17874
  Modifications to backbone: RNAi hairpin cassette removed.
  Vector type: plant expression
  Selectable markers: Basta
Growth in bacteria
  Bacterial resistance: Kanamycin, 50 μg/mL
  Growth temperature: 30°C
  Growth strain: DH10B
  Growth instructions: Very large plasmid--may need extra time for growth.
  Copy number: Unknown
Gene/Insert 1
  Gene/Insert name: mPing
  Species: Oryza sativa
  Insert size (bp): 430
  Promoter: no promoter
  Cloning method: Unknown
  Sequencing primers: 5′ unknown; 3′ unknown
Gene/Insert 2
  Gene/Insert name: Pong Open Reading Frame 1 (ORF1) (alt name: Pong)
  Species: O. Sativa
  Promoter: GmUbi_XS
  Cloning method: Unknown
  Sequencing primers: 5′ unknown; 3′ unknown
Gene/Insert 3
  Gene/Insert name: Pong Transposase (alt name: Tpase)
  Species: Oryza sativa
  Insert size (bp): 1449
  Promoter: GmUbi_AP
  Cloning method: Unknown
  Sequencing primers: 5′ unknown; 3′ unknown
Terms and licenses: Academic/Nonprofit Terms; Industry Terms
How to cite: pPong_v2 was a gift from Wayne Parrott (Addgene plasmid # 47101 ; http://n2t.net/addgene:47101 ; RRID:Addgene_47101)
