>Addgene plasmid #47101 | pPong_v2 | addgene partial sequence | sequence record 73376 | GmUbiPong_2532-F 5'-GAATTAAGGGAGTCACGTTATG-3'
TGTCACTATCAGCTAGACGGACGCGGCCGCGAATTCACTAGTGATTACCAATGACGTAGCTTTAGGCCAG
TCACAATGGCTAGTGTCATTGCACGGCTACCCAAAATATTATACCATCTTCTCTCAAATGAAATCTTTTA
TGAAACAATCCCCACAGGGGAGGGGTTTCACTTTGACGTTTCCAAGACTAAGCAAAGCATTTAATTGATA
CAAGTTGCTGGGATCATTTGTACCCAAAATCCGGCGCGGCGCGGGAGAATGCGGAGGTCGCACGGCGGAG
GCGGACNCAAGAGATCCGGTGAATGAAACGAATCGGCCTCAACGGGGGTTTCACTCTGTTACCGAGGACT
TGGAAACGACGCTGACGAGTTTCACCAGGATGAAACTCTTTCCTTCTCTCTCATCCCCATTTCATGCAAA
TAATCATTTTTTATTCAGTCTTACCCCTATTAAATGTGCATGACACACCAGTG
