>Addgene plasmid #47101 | pPong_v2 | addgene partial sequence | sequence record 73394 | pongORF1_5R 5'-CTCTTCAGGCCCAGCTGCTTG-3'
GGGATCCACCACCTCCTTGTGGATCCATCTCGAGGTTTGAAGGTACCTGTCGAGTCAACAATCACAGATA
AATCAGAATCAAAATCCATTACGTAATCTTAAGTACGGATCTGAAGCAATCTCGTGAAAAAAAACCCTAA
TCCACGGCAATAGAATCAACAAACAAGGCAGTTGCTAACAGATCTGAGCAATATCTCTCGAAAAACGATA
TAGAATCAACGAATAAGGCTTTTTGTCAACGGATCTGAACAATTTCTTGAAAAACCACAGAAGTATAAAA
AATAAGGCTGTTGTTTAACGGATCTGAAGTAATTCATGAAAAAGCCCTGATCTATGGTTACGTTTAACGG
ATCTGAAGTAATCAATGAAAAAAGCCCTAATCTACGATTAATGAATCAACAATTAAGGCTTGTTGTAAAG
GGATCTGACATGAAAAAGCTCTAATTAGAGCAAATCTACGATTAAAGAATCATCAAATTAAGGACGTTGT
TGTAAAGATAATAAAAGCTGAATCTGATTATGAAAATTGAAGATCGATGAAACCAAACAAAACACAATCA
AATCAACATCGTATTGAT
